Addgene plasmid #45017: pRRLsincPPT-hPGK-mSEAP-WPRE
Depositing lab: Didier Trono. Publication: A KRAB/KAP1-miRNA Cascade Regulates Erythropoiesis Through Stage-Specific Control of Mitophagy. Barde I, Rauwel B, Marin-Florez RM, Corsinotti A, Laurenti E, Verp S, Offner S, Marquis J, Kapopoulou A, Vanicek J, Trono D. Science. 2013 Mar 14. 10.1126/science.1232398 PubMed 23493425.
Backbone
  Vector backbone: pRRLsincPPT-hPGK-mcs-WPRE
  Backbone manufacturer: Addgene plasmid 44710
  Backbone size w/o insert (bp): 6684
  Total vector size (bp): 8234
  Vector type: Mammalian Expression, Lentiviral
Growth in bacteria
  Bacterial resistance: Ampicillin, 100 μg/mL
  Growth temperature: 37°C
  Growth strain: Stbl3
  Growth instructions: Use Stbl3 or HB101 to reduce chance of recombination. Grow at 37C.
  Copy number: Low Copy
Gene/Insert
  Gene/Insert name: mSEAP (alt names: mouse secreted embryonic alkaline phosphatase; Alppl2; alkaline phosphatase, placental-like 2)
  Species: M. musculus (mouse)
  Insert size (bp): 1500
  GenBank ID: AY054302.1, AAL17657.1; NM_007433.3, NP_031459.3
  Entrez Gene: Alppl2 (a.k.a. Akp5, C77216, D1Ertd816e, EAP)
  Promoter: hPGK
  Cloning method: Unknown
  Sequencing primers: 5′ hPGK-F (GTGTTCCGCATTCTGCAAG); 3′ WPRE-R
Terms and licenses: Academic/Nonprofit Terms; Industry Terms: Not Available to Industry
Depositor comments: Please visit the Trono lab http://tronolab.epfl.ch for cloning strategies, protocols, publications, and more. See LentiWeb http://www.lentiweb.com for discussion on cloning strategies and protocols.
How to cite: pRRLsincPPT-hPGK-mSEAP-WPRE was a gift from Didier Trono (Addgene plasmid # 45017)
