[The description below was written by a language model from this plasmid's Addgene catalogue record and pLannotate feature annotations shown in this document.]
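Description:
pRRLsincPPT-hPGK-mSEAP-WPRE is a third-generation, self-inactivating HIV-1-based lentiviral transfer vector of 8,234 bp, made by placing a mouse secreted embryonic alkaline phosphatase (mSEAP; Alppl2) coding sequence of about 1.5 kb into the pRRLsincPPT-hPGK-mcs-WPRE backbone. In bacteria it is maintained through a ColE1/pUC-type origin and selected with ampicillin via the bla gene. The catalogue lists it as low copy and recommends recombination-deficient strains, which is usual for plasmids carrying repeated LTRs. Leftover cloning-vector elements (f1 ori, lac promoter/operator, lacZα fragment, T3 and T7 promoters) are also annotated, along with an SV40 poly(A) signal and SV40 origin downstream of the 3′ LTR.

The viral genome is transcribed in packaging cells from an RSV enhancer/promoter fused to a truncated 5′ LTR, making production Tat-independent. The Ψ packaging signal with adjoining gag fragment, the Rev response element and the cPPT/CTS support encapsidation, nuclear export of the full-length RNA and efficient transduction. The ΔU3 3′ LTR is copied to both ends of the provirus during reverse transcription and silences LTR-driven transcription. Expression therefore depends on the internal human PGK promoter, a constitutive housekeeping promoter, which drives mSEAP. The WPRE downstream enhances transcript stability and expression. The automated annotation labels the open reading frame as a fragment of human intestinal alkaline phosphatase, which most likely reflects homology rather than a different insert, since its position and length fit the catalogued mouse gene.

The vector delivers a stably integrated secreted reporter detectable in culture medium or serum. A mouse-derived enzyme may limit immune responses in mice, but the record does not state its specific purpose.
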