Features (pLannotate 1.2.2; 26 found; start..end, strand, type, name):
     27..131     +  promoter       AmpR promoter: bla
    132..992     +  CDS            AmpR: β-lactamase; bla; confers resistance to ampicillin, carbenicillin, and related antibiotics
   1163..1751    +  rep_origin     ori: high-copy-number ColE1/pMB1/pBR322/pUC origin of replication
   1934..2026    +  CDS            lacI (fragment): lac repressor; lacI; The lac repressor binds to the lac operator to inhibit transcription in E. coli. This inhibition can be relieved by adding lactose or isopropyl-β-D-thiogalactopyranoside (IPTG).
   2039..2060    +  protein_bind   CAP binding site: CAP binding activates transcription in the presence of cAMP. E. coli catabolite activator protein
   2075..2105    +  promoter       lac promoter: promoter for the E. coli lac operon
   2113..2129    +  protein_bind   lac operator: The lac repressor binds to the lac operator to inhibit transcription in E. coli. This inhibition can be relieved by adding lactose or isopropyl-β-D-thiogalactopyranoside (IPTG). lac repressor encoded by lacI
   2174..2192    +  promoter       T3 promoter: promoter for bacteriophage T3 RNA polymerase
   2220..2441    +  promoter       RSV promoter: Rous sarcoma virus enhancer/promoter
   2448..2628    +  LTR            5' LTR (truncated): truncated 5' long terminal repeat (LTR) from HIV-1
   2672..2797    +  misc_feature   HIV-1 Ψ: packaging signal of human immunodeficiency virus type 1
   2781..3144    +  CDS            HIV-1 gag (fragment): gag protein from human immunodeficiency virus 1; gag
   3239..3575    +  ncRNA          RRE: Accession: RF00036 - HIV Rev response element
   3900..4000    +  CDS            Rev (fragment): human immunodeficiency virus 1 (HIV-1) Rev protein; rev; enhances nuclear export of unspliced and incompletely spliced viral mRNAs
   4019..4136    +  misc_feature   cPPT/CTS: central polypurine tract and central termination sequence of HIV-1
   4156..4179    -  misc_feature   MCS (fragment): pBluescript multiple cloning site
   4183..4693    +  promoter       hPGK promoter: human phosphoglycerate kinase 1 promoter
   4729..6231    +  CDS            ALPI (fragment): PPBI_HUMAN - Experimental evidence at protein level: Swiss-Prot protein existence level 1. From Homo sapiens (Human).
   6300..6888    +  misc_feature   WPRE: woodchuck hepatitis virus posttranscriptional regulatory element
   6905..6973    +  CDS            nef (fragment): NEF_HV1Z2 - Experimental evidence at protein level: Swiss-Prot protein existence level 1. Extracellular Nef protein targets CD4(+) T-lymphocytes for apoptosis by interacting with CXCR4 surface receptors. From Human immunodeficiency virus type 1 group M subtype D (isolate Z2/CDC-Z34) (HIV-1).
   6975..7208    +  LTR            3' LTR (ΔU3): self-inactivating 3' long terminal repeat (LTR) from HIV-1
   7280..7401    +  polyA_signal   SV40 poly(A) signal: SV40 polyadenylation signal
   7420..7555    +  rep_origin     SV40 ori: SV40 origin of replication
   7588..7606    -  promoter       T7 promoter: promoter for bacteriophage T7 RNA polymerase
   7614..7769    +  CDS            lacZα (fragment): LacZα fragment of β-galactosidase; lacZ fragment
   7777..8232    +  rep_origin     f1 ori (sequence partly withheld): f1 bacteriophage origin of replication; arrow indicates direction of (+) strand synthesis
>Addgene plasmid #45017 | pRRLsincPPT-hPGK-mSEAP-WPRE | depositor full sequence | sequence record 62300 | pRRLsincPPT-hPGK-mSEAP-WPRE sequence 8234 bps
CAGGTGGCACTTTTCGGGGAAATGTGCGCGGAACCCCTATTTGTTTATTTTTCTAAATACATTCAAATAT
GTATCCGCTCATGAGACAATAACCCTGATAAATGCTTCAATAATATTGAAAAAGGAAGAGTATGAGTATT
CAACATTTCCGTGTCGCCCTTATTCCCTTTTTTGCGGCATTTTGCCTTCCTGTTTTTGCTCACCCAGAAA
CGCTGGTGAAAGTAAAAGATGCTGAAGATCAGTTGGGTGCACGAGTGGGTTACATCGAACTGGATCTCAA
CAGCGGTAAGATCCTTGAGAGTTTTCGCCCCGAAGAACGTTTTCCAATGATGAGCACTTTTAAAGTTCTG
CTATGTGGCGCGGTATTATCCCGTATTGACGCCGGGCAAGAGCAACTCGGTCGCCGCATACACTATTCTC
AGAATGACTTGGTTGAGTACTCACCAGTCACAGAAAAGCATCTTACGGATGGCATGACAGTAAGAGAATT
ATGCAGTGCTGCCATAACCATGAGTGATAACACTGCGGCCAACTTACTTCTGACAACGATCGGAGGACCG
AAGGAGCTAACCGCTTTTTTGCACAACATGGGGGATCATGTAACTCGCCTTGATCGTTGGGAACCGGAGC
TGAATGAAGCCATACCAAACGACGAGCGTGACACCACGATGCCTGTAGCAATGGCAACAACGTTGCGCAA
ACTATTAACTGGCGAACTACTTACTCTAGCTTCCCGGCAACAATTAATAGACTGGATGGAGGCGGATAAA
GTTGCAGGACCACTTCTGCGCTCGGCCCTTCCGGCTGGCTGGTTTATTGCTGATAAATCTGGAGCCGGTG
AGCGTGGGTCTCGCGGTATCATTGCAGCACTGGGGCCAGATGGTAAGCCCTCCCGTATCGTAGTTATCTA
CACGACGGGGAGTCAGGCAACTATGGATGAACGAAATAGACAGATCGCTGAGATAGGTGCCTCACTGATT
AAGCATTGGTAACTGTCAGACCAAGTTTACTCATATATACTTTAGATTGATTTAAAACTTCATTTTTAAT
TTAAAAGGATCTAGGTGAAGATCCTTTTTGATAATCTCATGACCAAAATCCCTTAACGTGAGTTTTCGTT
CCACTGAGCGTCAGACCCCGTAGAAAAGATCAAAGGATCTTCTTGAGATCCTTTTTTTCTGCGCGTAATC
TGCTGCTTGCAAACAAAAAAACCACCGCTACCAGCGGTGGTTTGTTTGCCGGATCAAGAGCTACCAACTC
TTTTTCCGAAGGTAACTGGCTTCAGCAGAGCGCAGATACCAAATACTGTCCTTCTAGTGTAGCCGTAGTT
AGGCCACCACTTCAAGAACTCTGTAGCACCGCCTACATACCTCGCTCTGCTAATCCTGTTACCAGTGGCT
GCTGCCAGTGGCGATAAGTCGTGTCTTACCGGGTTGGACTCAAGACGATAGTTACCGGATAAGGCGCAGC
GGTCGGGCTGAACGGGGGGTTCGTGCACACAGCCCAGCTTGGAGCGAACGACCTACACCGAACTGAGATA
CCTACAGCGTGAGCTATGAGAAAGCGCCACGCTTCCCGAAGGGAGAAAGGCGGACAGGTATCCGGTAAGC
GGCAGGGTCGGAACAGGAGAGCGCACGAGGGAGCTTCCAGGGGGAAACGCCTGGTATCTTTATAGTCCTG
TCGGGTTTCGCCACCTCTGACTTGAGCGTCGATTTTTGTGATGCTCGTCAGGGGGGCGGAGCCTATGGAA
AAACGCCAGCAACGCGGCCTTTTTACGGTTCCTGGCCTTTTGCTGGCCTTTTGCTCACATGTTCTTTCCT
GCGTTATCCCCTGATTCTGTGGATAACCGTATTACCGCCTTTGAGTGAGCTGATACCGCTCGCCGCAGCC
GAACGACCGAGCGCAGCGAGTCAGTGAGCGAGGAAGCGGAAGAGCGCCCAATACGCAAACCGCCTCTCCC
CGCGCGTTGGCCGATTCATTAATGCAGCTGGCACGACAGGTTTCCCGACTGGAAAGCGGGCAGTGAGCGC
AACGCAATTAATGTGAGTTAGCTCACTCATTAGGCACCCCAGGCTTTACACTTTATGCTTCCGGCTCGTA
TGTTGTGTGGAATTGTGAGCGGATAACAATTTCACACAGGAAACAGCTATGACCATGATTACGCCAAGCG
CGCAATTAACCCTCACTAAAGGGAACAAAAGCTGGAGCTGCAAGCTTAATGTAGTCTTATGCAATACTCT
TGTAGTCTTGCAACATGGTAACGATGAGTTAGCAACATGCCTTACAAGGAGAGAAAAAGCACCGTGCATG
CCGATTGGTGGAAGTAAGGTGGTACGATCGTGCCTTATTAGGAAGGCAACAGACGGGTCTGACATGGATT
GGACGAACCACTGAATTGCCGCATTGCAGAGATATTGTATTTAAGTGCCTAGCTCGATACAATAAACGGG
TCTCTCTGGTTAGACCAGATCTGAGCCTGGGAGCTCTCTGGCTAACTAGGGAACCCACTGCTTAAGCCTC
AATAAAGCTTGCCTTGAGTGCTTCAAGTAGTGTGTGCCCGTCTGTTGTGTGACTCTGGTAACTAGAGATC
CCTCAGACCCTTTTAGTCAGTGTGGAAAATCTCTAGCAGTGGCGCCCGAACAGGGACTTGAAAGCGAAAG
GGAAACCAGAGCTCTCTCGACGCAGGACTCGGCTTGCTGAAGCGCGCACGGCAAGAGGCGAGGGGCGGCG
ACTGGTGAGTACGCCAAAAATTTTGACTAGCGGAGGCTAGAAGGAGAGAGATGGGTGCGAGAGCGTCAGT
ATTAAGCGGGGGAGAATTAGATCGCGATGGGAAAAAATTCGGTTAAGGCCAGGGGGAAAGAAAAAATATA
AATTAAAACATATAGTATGGGCAAGCAGGGAGCTAGAACGATTCGCAGTTAATCCTGGCCTGTTAGAAAC
ATCAGAAGGCTGTAGACAAATACTGGGACAGCTACAACCATCCCTTCAGACAGGATCAGAAGAACTTAGA
TCATTATATAATACAGTAGCAACCCTCTATTGTGTGCATCAAAGGATAGAGATAAAAGACACCAAGGAAG
CTTTAGACAAGATAGAGGAAGAGCAAAACAAAAGTAAGACCACCGCACAGCAAGCGGCCGCTGATCTTCA
GACCTGGAGGAGGAGATATGAGGGACAATTGGAGAAGTGAATTATATAAATATAAAGTAGTAAAAATTGA
ACCATTAGGAGTAGCACCCACCAAGGCAAAGAGAAGAGTGGTGCAGAGAGAAAAAAGAGCAGTGGGAATA
GGAGCTTTGTTCCTTGGGTTCTTGGGAGCAGCAGGAAGCACTATGGGCGCAGCCTCAATGACGCTGACGG
TACAGGCCAGACAATTATTGTCTGGTATAGTGCAGCAGCAGAACAATTTGCTGAGGGCTATTGAGGCGCA
ACAGCATCTGTTGCAACTCACAGTCTGGGGCATCAAGCAGCTCCAGGCAAGAATCCTGGCTGTGGAAAGA
TACCTAAAGGATCAACAGCTCCTGGGGATTTGGGGTTGCTCTGGAAAACTCATTTGCACCACTGCTGTGC
CTTGGAATGCTAGTTGGAGTAATAAATCTCTGGAACAGATTTGGAATCACACGACCTGGATGGAGTGGGA
CAGAGAAATTAACAATTACACAAGCTTAATACACTCCTTAATTGAAGAATCGCAAAACCAGCAAGAAAAG
AATGAACAAGAATTATTGGAATTAGATAAATGGGCAAGTTTGTGGAATTGGTTTAACATAACAAATTGGC
TGTGGTATATAAAATTATTCATAATGATAGTAGGAGGCTTGGTAGGTTTAAGAATAGTTTTTGCTGTACT
TTCTATAGTGAATAGAGTTAGGCAGGGATATTCACCATTATCGTTTCAGACCCACCTCCCAACCCCGAGG
GGACCCGACAGGCCCGAAGGAATAGAAGAAGAAGGTGGAGAGAGAGACAGAGACAGATCCATTCGATTAG
TGAACGGATCTCGACGGTATCGGTTAACTTTTAAAAGAAAAGGGGGGATTGGGGGGTACAGTGCAGGGGA
AAGAATAGTAGACATAATAGCAACAGACATACAAACTAAAGAATTACAAAAACAAATTACAAAAATTCAA
AATTTTATCGATCACGAGACTAGCCTCGAGAAGCTTGATATCGAATTCCCACGGGGTTGGGGTTGCGCCT
TTTCCAAGGCAGCCCTGGGTTTGCGCAGGGACGCGGCTGCTCTGGGCGTGGTTCCGGGAAACGCAGCGGC
GCCGACCCTGGGTCTCGCACATTCTTCACGTCCGTTCGCAGCGTCACCCGGATCTTCGCCGCTACCCTTG
TGGGCCCCCCGGCGACGCTTCCTGCTCCGCCCCTAAGTCGGGAAGGTTCCTTGCGGTTCGCGGCGTGCCG
GACGTGACAAACGGAAGCCGCACGTCTCACTAGTACCCTCGCAGACGGACAGCGCCAGGGAGCAATGGCA
GCGCGCCGACCGCGATGGGCTGTGGCCAATAGCGGCTGCTCAGCGGGGCGCGCCGAGAGCAGCGGCCGGG
AAGGGGCGGTGCGGGAGGCGGGGTGTGGGGCGGTAGTGTGGGCCCTGTTCCTGCCCGCGCGGTGTTCCGC
ATTCTGCAAGCCTCCGGAGCGCACGTCGGCAGTCGGCTCCCTCGTTGACCGAATCACCGACCTCTCTCCC
CAGGGGGATCCGTTTTCGAGCGGATGTGGGGAGCCTGCTTGCTGCTGCTGGGCCTCAGCCTACAGGTGTG
CCCGAGCGTCATCCCAGTGGAGGAGGAGAATCCAGCCTTCTGGAACCGAAAGGCAGCCGAGGCCCTGGAT
GCTGCCAAGAAGCTGAAGCCCATTCAGACATCAGCTAAGAACCTCGTTATCCTCATGGGAGATGGGATGG
GGGTGTCTACAGTAACCGCTACCCGGATCCTAAAGGGGCAGCAGCAAGGCCATCTGGGACCTGAGACACA
GCTAGCTATGGATCGCTTTCCACACATGGCTCTGTCCAAGACATACAACACAGACAAGCAGATCCCGGAC
AGCGCAGGCACAGGTACAGCCTTTCTCTGCGGGGTCAAAACCAACATGAAGGTCATTGGCTTGAGTGCAG
CTGCACGCTTCAACCAGTGCAACACGACATGGGGTAACGAGGTCGTCTCGGTGATGCACCGTGCTAAGAA
AGCAGGAAAGTCTGTGGGAGTGGTGACCACCACGTCGGTGCAGCATGCTTCTCCGGCCGGCACCTACGCG
CACACTGTGAACCGTGGTTGGTACTCGGATGCACAAATGCCTGCCTCAGCGCTACAGGATGGCTGCAAAG
ACATCTCTACTCAGCTCATCTCCAACATGGACATTGATGTGATCCTCGGTGGTGGCCGCAAGTTCATGTT
TCCCAAGGGGACACCAGACCAGGAATATCCAACTGACACCAAGCAGGCTGGAACCAGGCTGGATGGACGC
AACCTAGTTCAAGAGTGGCTGGCAAAGCACCAGGGAGCCCGGTATGTTTGGAACCGCTCAGAGCTCATTC
AGGCATCCCTGAACCGATCTGTGACACACCTCATGGGCCTCTTTGAGCCTAACGACATGAAATATGAAAT
CCACCGAGACCCTGCTCAGGACCCTTCCCTGGCCGAGATGACGGAGGTGGCTGTGCGCATGCTCAGCAGG
AACCCCAAAGGCTTCTATCTCTTTGTGGAAGGGGGTCGCATCGACCATGGCCACCATGAAACTGTAGCCT
ATCGTGCCCTGACTGAGGCTGTCATGTTCGACTCGGCTGTTGACAAGGCAGACAAGCTCACCAGTGAGCA
GGACACGATGATCCTTGTCACTGCCGACCACTCTCACGTCTTCTCTTTTGGTGGTTACACACAGAGAGGG
GCTTCCATCTTTGGACTGGCTCCCTTCAAGGCTGAGGATGGCAAATCCTTTACCTCGATACTATACGGCA
ACGGTCCTGGTTACAAGCTCCATAATGGCGCCCGGGCTGATGTCACTGAGGAAGAGAGCAGCAACCCCAC
GTACCAGCAGCAGGCTGCTGTACCCCTGTCGTCAGAGACCCACAGCGGGGAGGACGTGGCAATATTCGCG
CGTGGCCCACAGGCGCACCTGGTGCACGGAGTTCAGGAGCAGAACTACATCGCGCACGTCATGGCCTTCG
CAGCCTGCCTGGAGCCCTACACTGACTGCGGCCTGGCATCCCCTGCTGGCCAGAGCAGTGCAGTGAGCCC
GGGCTGATAGTCTAGACCGGATATAAACATGCTAGCTTCTGCAGCACGTGTCTAGAAACGCTGGTCGACA
ATCAACCTCTGGATTACAAAATTTGTGAAAGATTGACTGGTATTCTTAACTATGTTGCTCCTTTTACGCT
ATGTGGATACGCTGCTTTAATGCCTTTGTATCATGCTATTGCTTCCCGTATGGCTTTCATTTTCTCCTCC
TTGTATAAATCCTGGTTGCTGTCTCTTTATGAGGAGTTGTGGCCCGTTGTCAGGCAACGTGGCGTGGTGT
GCACTGTGTTTGCTGACGCAACCCCCACTGGTTGGGGCATTGCCACCACCTGTCAGCTCCTTTCCGGGAC
TTTCGCTTTCCCCCTCCCTATTGCCACGGCGGAACTCATCGCCGCCTGCCTTGCCCGCTGCTGGACAGGG
GCTCGGCTGTTGGGCACTGACAATTCCGTGGTGTTGTCGGGGAAGCTGACGTCCTTTCCATGGCTGCTCG
CCTGTGTTGCCACCTGGATTCTGCGCGGGACGTCCTTCTGCTACGTCCCTTCGGCCCTCAATCCAGCGGA
CCTTCCTTCCCGCGGCCTGCTGCCGGCTCTGCGGCCTCTTCCGCGTCTTCGCCTTCGCCCTCAGACGAGT
CGGATCTCCCTTTGGGCCGCCTCCCCGCCTGGAATTCGAGCTCGGTACCTTTAAGACCAATGACTTACAA
GGCAGCTGTAGATCTTAGCCACTTTTTAAAAGAAAAGGGGGGACTGGAAGGGCTAATTCACTCCCAACGA
AGACAAGATCTGCTTTTTGCTTGTACTGGGTCTCTCTGGTTAGACCAGATCTGAGCCTGGGAGCTCTCTG
GCTAACTAGGGAACCCACTGCTTAAGCCTCAATAAAGCTTGCCTTGAGTGCTTCAAGTAGTGTGTGCCCG
TCTGTTGTGTGACTCTGGTAACTAGAGATCCCTCAGACCCTTTTAGTCAGTGTGGAAAATCTCTAGCAGT
AGTAGTTCATGTCATCTTATTATTCAGTATTTATAACTTGCAAAGAAATGAATATCAGAGAGTGAGAGGA
ACTTGTTTATTGCAGCTTATAATGGTTACAAATAAAGCAATAGCATCACAAATTTCACAAATAAAGCATT
TTTTTCACTGCATTCTAGTTGTGGTTTGTCCAAACTCATCAATGTATCTTATCATGTCTGGCTCTAGCTA
TCCCGCCCCTAACTCCGCCCAGTTCCGCCCATTCTCCGCCCCATGGCTGACTAATTTTTTTTATTTATGC
AGAGGCCGAGGCCGCCTCGGCCTCTGAGCTATTCCAGAAGTAGTGAGGAGGCTTTTTTGGAGGCCTAGGC
TTTTGCGTCGAGACGTACCCAATTCGCCCTATAGTGAGTCGTATTACGCGCGCTCACTGGCCGTCGTTTT
ACAACGTCGTGACTGGGAAAACCCTGGCGTTACCCAACTTAATCGCCTTGCAGCACATCCCCCTTTCGCC
AGCTGGCGTAATAGCGAAGAGGCCCGCACCGATCGCCCTTCCCAACAGTTGCGCAGCCTGAATGGCGAAT
GGCGCG
[124 nt withheld, positions 7777-7900]
C
[91 nt withheld, positions 7902-7992]
A
[49 nt withheld, positions 7994-8042]
CCTTTGACGTTGGAGTCCACGTTCTTT
[37 nt withheld, positions 8070-8106]
ACCCTATCTCGGTCTATTCTTTTGATTTATAAGGGATTTTGCCGATTTCGGCCTATTGGTTAAAAAATGA
GCTGATTTAACAAAAATTTAACGCGAATTTTAACAAAATATTAACGTTTACAATTTCC
